>Addgene plasmid #176386 | pNR2E3.1.0-gDNA | addgene full sequence | sequence record 347312 | Addgene NGS Result
GTTTTAGAGCTAGAAATAGCAAGTTAAAATAAGGCTAGTCCGTTATCAACTTGAAAAAGTGGCACCGAGT
CGGTGCTTTTTTGTTTTAGAGCTAGAAATAGCAAGTTAAAATAAGGCTAGTCCGTTTTTAGCGCGTGCGC
CAATTCTGCAGACAAATGGCTCTAGAGGTACCCGTTACATAACTTACGGTAAATGGCCCGCCTGGCTGAC
CGCCCAACGACCCCCGCCCATTGACGTCAATAGTAACGCCAATAGGGACTTTCCATTGACGTCAATGGGT
GGAGTATTTACGGTAAACTGCCCACTTGGCAGTACATCAAGTGTATCATATGCCAAGTACGCCCCCTATT
GACGTCAATGACGGTAAATGGCCCGCCTGGCATTGTGCCCAGTACATGACCTTATGGGACTTTCCTACTT
GGCAGTACATCTACGTATTAGTCATCGCTATTACCATGGTCGAGGTGAGCCCCACGTTCTGCTTCACTCT
CCCCATCTCCCCCCCCTCCCCACCCCCAATTTTGTATTTATTTATTTTTTAATTATTTTGTGCAGCGATG
GGGGCGGGGGGGGGGGGGGGGCGCGCGCCRGGSGGGGSGGGGSGGGGSGRGGGGSGGGGSGGGGSGRGGC
GGRGAGGKGCGGCGGCAGCCAATCAGAGCGGCGCGCTCCGAAAGTTTCCTTTTATGGCGAGGCGGCGGCG
GCGGCGGCCCTATAAAAAGCGAAGCGCGCGGCGGGCGGGAGTCGCTGCGCGCTGCCTTCGCCCCGTGCCC
CGCTCCGCCGCCGCCTCGCGCCGCCCGCCCCGGCTCTGACTGACCGCGTTACTCCCACAGGTGAGCGGGC
GGGACGGCCCTTCTCCTCCGGGCTGTAATTAGCTGAGCAAGAGGTAAGGGTTTAAGGGATGGTTGGTTGG
TGGGGTATTAATGTTTAATTACCTGGAGCACCTGCCTGAAATCACTTTTTTTCAGGTTGGACCGGTGCCA
CCATGGACTATAAGGACCACGACGGAGACTACAAGGATCATGATATTGATTACAAAGACGATGACGATAA
GATGGCCCCAAAGAAGAAGCGGAAGGTCGGTATCCACGGAGTCCCAGCAGCCGACAAGAAGTACAGCATC
GGCCTGGACATCGGCACCAACTCTGTGGGCTGGGCCGTGATCACCGACGAGTACAAGGTGCCCAGCAAGA
AATTCAAGGTGCTGGGCAACACCGACCGGCACAGCATCAAGAAGAACCTGATCGGAGCCCTGCTGTTCGA
CAGCGGCGAAACAGCCGAGGCCACCCGGCTGAAGAGAACCGCCAGAAGAAGATACACCAGACGGAAGAAC
CGGATCTGCTATCTGCAAGAGATCTTCAGCAACGAGATGGCCAAGGTGGACGACAGCTTCTTCCACAGAC
TGGAAGAGTCCTTCCTGGTGGAAGAGGATAAGAAGCACGAGCGGCACCCCATCTTCGGCAACATCGTGGA
CGAGGTGGCCTACCACGAGAAGTACCCCACCATCTACCACCTGAGAAAGAAACTGGTGGACAGCACCGAC
AAGGCCGACCTGCGGCTGATCTATCTGGCCCTGGCCCACATGATCAAGTTCCGGGGCCACTTCCTGATCG
AGGGCGACCTGAACCCCGACAACAGCGACGTGGACAAGCTGTTCATCCAGCTGGTGCAGACCTACAACCA
GCTGTTCGAGGAAAACCCCATCAACGCCAGCGGCGTGGACGCCAAGGCCATCCTGTCTGCCAGACTGAGC
AAGAGCAGACGGCTGGAAAATCTGATCGCCCAGCTGCCCGGCGAGAAGAAGAATGGCCTGTTCGGAAACC
TGATTGCCCTGAGCCTGGGCCTGACCCCCAACTTCAAGAGCAACTTCGACCTGGCCGAGGATGCCAAACT
GCAGCTGAGCAAGGACACCTACGACGACGACCTGGACAACCTGCTGGCCCAGATCGGCGACCAGTACGCC
GACCTGTTTCTGGCCGCCAAGAACCTGTCCGACGCCATCCTGCTGAGCGACATCCTGAGAGTGAACACCG
AGATCACCAAGGCCCCCCTGAGCGCCTCTATGATCAAGAGATACGACGAGCACCACCAGGACCTGACCCT
GCTGAAAGCTCTCGTGCGGCAGCAGCTGCCTGAGAAGTACAAAGAGATTTTCTTCGACCAGAGCAAGAAC
GGCTACGCCGGCTACATTGACGGCGGAGCCAGCCAGGAAGAGTTCTACAAGTTCATCAAGCCCATCCTGG
AAAAGATGGACGGCACCGAGGAACTGCTCGTGAAGCTGAACAGAGAGGACCTGCTGCGGAAGCAGCGGAC
CTTCGACAACGGCAGCATCCCCCACCAGATCCACCTGGGAGAGCTGCACGCCATTCTGCGGCGGCAGGAA
GATTTTTACCCATTCCTGAAGGACAACCGGGAAAAGATCGAGAAGATCCTGACCTTCCGCATCCCCTACT
ACGTGGGCCCTCTGGCCAGGGGAAACAGCAGATTCGCCTGGATGACCAGAAAGAGCGAGGAAACCATCAC
CCCCTGGAACTTCGAGGAAGTGGTGGACAAGGGCGCTTCCGCCCAGAGCTTCATCGAGCGGATGACCAAC
TTCGATAAGAACCTGCCCAACGAGAAGGTGCTGCCCAAGCACAGCCTGCTGTACGAGTACTTCACCGTGT
ATAACGAGCTGACCAAAGTGAAATACGTGACCGAGGGAATGAGAAAGCCCGCCTTCCTGAGCGGCGAGCA
GAAAAAGGCCATCGTGGACCTGCTGTTCAAGACCAACCGGAAAGTGACCGTGAAGCAGCTGAAAGAGGAC
TACTTCAAGAAAATCGAGTGCTTCGACTCCGTGGAAATCTCCGGCGTGGAAGATCGGTTCAACGCCTCCC
TGGGCACATACCACGATCTGCTGAAAATTATCAAGGACAAGGACTTCCTGGACAATGAGGAAAACGAGGA
CATTCTGGAAGATATCGTGCTGACCCTGACACTGTTTGAGGACAGAGAGATGATCGAGGAACGGCTGAAA
ACCTATGCCCACCTGTTCGACGACAAAGTGATGAAGCAGCTGAAGCGGCGGAGATACACCGGCTGGGGCA
GGCTGAGCCGGAAGCTGATCAACGGCATCCGGGACAAGCAGTCCGGCAAGACAATCCTGGATTTCCTGAA
GTCCGACGGCTTCGCCAACAGAAACTTCATGCAGCTGATCCACGACGACAGCCTGACCTTTAAAGAGGAC
ATCCAGAAAGCCCAGGTGTCCGGCCAGGGCGATAGCCTGCACGAGCACATTGCCAATCTGGCCGGCAGCC
CCGCCATTAAGAAGGGCATCCTGCAGACAGTGAAGGTGGTGGACGAGCTCGTGAAAGTGATGGGCCGGCA
CAAGCCCGAGAACATCGTGATCGAAATGGCCAGAGAGAACCAGACCACCCAGAAGGGACAGAAGAACAGC
CGCGAGAGAATGAAGCGGATCGAAGAGGGCATCAAAGAGCTGGGCAGCCAGATCCTGAAAGAACACCCCG
TGGAAAACACCCAGCTGCAGAACGAGAAGCTGTACCTGTACTACCTGCAGAATGGGCGGGATATGTACGT
GGACCAGGAACTGGACATCAACCGGCTGTCCGACTACGATGTGGACCATATCGTGCCTCAGAGCTTTCTG
AAGGACGACTCCATCGACAACAAGGTGCTGACCAGAAGCGACAAGAACCGGGGCAAGAGCGACAACGTGC
CCTCCGAAGAGGTCGTGAAGAAGATGAAGAACTACTGGCGGCAGCTGCTGAACGCCAAGCTGATTACCCA
GAGAAAGTTCGACAATCTGACCAAGGCCGAGAGAGGCGGCCTGAGCGAACTGGATAAGGCCGGCTTCATC
AAGAGACAGCTGGTGGAAACCCGGCAGATCACAAAGCACGTGGCACAGATCCTGGACTCCCGGATGAACA
CTAAGTACGACGAGAATGACAAGCTGATCCGGGAAGTGAAAGTGATCACCCTGAAGTCCAAGCTGGTGTC
CGATTTCCGGAAGGATTTCCAGTTTTACAAAGTGCGCGAGATCAACAACTACCACCACGCCCACGACGCC
TACCTGAACGCCGTCGTGGGAACCGCCCTGATCAAAAAGTACCCTAAGCTGGAAAGCGAGTTCGTGTACG
GCGACTACAAGGTGTACGACGTGCGGAAGATGATCGCCAAGAGCGAGCAGGAAATCGGCAAGGCTACCGC
CAAGTACTTCTTCTACAGCAACATCATGAACTTTTTCAAGACCGAGATTACCCTGGCCAACGGCGAGATC
CGGAAGCGGCCTCTGATCGAGACAAACGGCGAAACCGGGGAGATCGTGTGGGATAAGGGCCGGGATTTTG
CCACCGTGCGGAAAGTGCTGAGCATGCCCCAAGTGAATATCGTGAAAAAGACCGAGGTGCAGACAGGCGG
CTTCAGCAAAGAGTCTATCCTGCCCAAGAGGAACAGCGATAAGCTGATCGCCAGAAAGAAGGACTGGGAC
CCTAAGAAGTACGGCGGCTTCGACAGCCCCACCGTGGCCTATTCTGTGCTGGTGGTGGCCAAAGTGGAAA
AGGGCAAGTCCAAGAAACTGAAGAGTGTGAAAGAGCTGCTGGGGATCACCATCATGGAAAGAAGCAGCTT
CGAGAAGAATCCCATCGACTTTCTGGAAGCCAAGGGCTACAAAGAAGTGAAAAAGGACCTGATCATCAAG
CTGCCTAAGTACTCCCTGTTCGAGCTGGAAAACGGCCGGAAGAGAATGCTGGCCTCTGCCGGCGAACTGC
AGAAGGGAAACGAACTGGCCCTGCCCTCCAAATATGTGAACTTCCTGTACCTGGCCAGCCACTATGAGAA
GCTGAAGGGCTCCCCCGAGGATAATGAGCAGAAACAGCTGTTTGTGGAACAGCACAAGCACTACCTGGAC
GAGATCATCGAGCAGATCAGCGAGTTCTCCAAGAGAGTGATCCTGGCCGACGCTAATCTGGACAAAGTGC
TGTCCGCCTACAACAAGCACCGGGATAAGCCCATCAGAGAGCAGGCCGAGAATATCATCCACCTGTTTAC
CCTGACCAATCTGGGAGCCCCTGCCGCCTTCAAGTACTTTGACACCACCATCGACCGGAAGAGGTACACC
AGCACCAAAGAGGTGCTGGACGCCACCCTGATCCACCAGAGCATCACCGGCCTGTACGAGACACGGATCG
ACCTGTCTCAGCTGGGAGGCGACAAAAGGCCGGCGGCCACGAAAAAGGCCGGCCAGGCAAAAAAGAAAAA
GTAAGAATTCCTAGAGCTCGCTGATCAGCCTCGACTGTGCCTTCTAGTTGCCAGCCATCTGTTGTTTGCC
CCTCCCCCGTGCCTTCCTTGACCCTGGAAGGTGCCACTCCCACTGTCCTTTCCTAATAAAATGAGGAAAT
TGCATCGCATTGTCTGAGTAGGTGTCATTCTATTCTGGGGGGTGGGGTGGGGCAGGACAGCAAGGGGGAG
GATTGGGAAGAGAATAGCAGGCATGCTGGGGAGCGGCCGCAGGAACCCCTAGTGATGGAGTTGGCCACTC
CCTCTCTGCGCGCTCGCTCGCTCACTGAGGCCGGGCGACCAAAGGTCGCCCGACGCCCGGGCTTTGCCCG
GGCGGCCTCAGTGAGCGAGCGAGCGCGCAGCTGCCTGCAGGGGCGCCTGATGCGGTATTTTCTCCTTACG
CATCTGTGCGGTATTTCACACCGCATA
[95 nt withheld, positions 5698-5792]
T
[46 nt withheld, positions 5794-5839]
C
[141 nt withheld, positions 5841-5981]
CCTTTGACGTTGGAGTCCACGTTCTTT
[37 nt withheld, positions 6009-6045]
ACTCTATCTCGGGCTATTCTTTTGATTTATAAGGGATTTTGCCGATTTCGGTCTATTGGTTAAAAAATGA
GCTGATTTAACAAAAATTTAACGCGAATTTTAACAAAATATTAACGTTTACAATTTTATGGTGCACTCTC
AGTACAATCTGCTCTGATGCCGCATAGTTAAGCCAGCCCCGACACCCGCCAACACCCGCTGACGCGCCCT
GACGGGCTTGTCTGCTCCCGGCATCCGCTTACAGACAAGCTGTGACCGTCTCCGGGAGCTGCATGTGTCA
GAGGTTTTCACCGTCATCACCGAAACGCGCGAGACGAAAGGGCCTCGTGATACGCCTATTTTTATAGGTT
AATGTCATGATAATAATGGTTTCTTAGACGTCAGGTGGCACTTTTCGGGGAAATGTGCGCGGAACCCCTA
TTTGTTTATTTTTCTAAATACATTCAAATATGTATCCGCTCATGAGACAATAACCCTGATAAATGCTTCA
ATAATATTGAAAAAGGAAGAGTATGAGTATTCAACATTTCCGTGTCGCCCTTATTCCCTTTTTTGCGGCA
TTTTGCCTTCCTGTTTTTGCTCACCCAGAAACGCTGGTGAAAGTAAAAGATGCTGAAGATCAGTTGGGTG
CACGAGTGGGTTACATCGAACTGGATCTCAACAGCGGTAAGATCCTTGAGAGTTTTCGCCCCGAAGAACG
TTTTCCAATGATGAGCACTTTTAAAGTTCTGCTATGTGGCGCGGTATTATCCCGTATTGACGCCGGGCAA
GAGCAACTCGGTCGCCGCATACACTATTCTCAGAATGACTTGGTTGAGTACTCACCAGTCACAGAAAAGC
ATCTTACGGATGGCATGACAGTAAGAGAATTATGCAGTGCTGCCATAACCATGAGTGATAACACTGCGGC
CAACTTACTTCTGACAACGATCGGAGGACCGAAGGAGCTAACCGCTTTTTTGCACAACATGGGGGATCAT
GTAACTCGCCTTGATCGTTGGGAACCGGAGCTGAATGAAGCCATACCAAACGACGAGCGTGACACCACGA
TGCCTGTAGCAATGGCAACAACGTTGCGCAAACTATTAACTGGCGAACTACTTACTCTAGCTTCCCGGCA
ACAATTAATAGACTGGATGGAGGCGGATAAAGTTGCAGGACCACTTCTGCGCTCGGCCCTTCCGGCTGGC
TGGTTTATTGCTGATAAATCTGGAGCCGGTGAGCGTGGAAGCCGCGGTATCATTGCAGCACTGGGGCCAG
ATGGTAAGCCCTCCCGTATCGTAGTTATCTACACGACGGGGAGTCAGGCAACTATGGATGAACGAAATAG
ACAGATCGCTGAGATAGGTGCCTCACTGATTAAGCATTGGTAACTGTCAGACCAAGTTTACTCATATATA
CTTTAGATTGATTTAAAACTTCATTTTTAATTTAAAAGGATCTAGGTGAAGATCCTTTTTGATAATCTCA
TGACCAAAATCCCTTAACGTGAGTTTTCGTTCCACTGAGCGTCAGACCCCGTAGAAAAGATCAAAGGATC
TTCTTGAGATCCTTTTTTTCTGCGCGTAATCTGCTGCTTGCAAACAAAAAAACCACCGCTACCAGCGGTG
GTTTGTTTGCCGGATCAAGAGCTACCAACTCTTTTTCCGAAGGTAACTGGCTTCAGCAGAGCGCAGATAC
CAAATACTGTTCTTCTAGTGTAGCCGTAGTTAGGCCACCACTTCAAGAACTCTGTAGCACCGCCTACATA
CCTCGCTCTGCTAATCCTGTTACCAGTGGCTGCTGCCAGTGGCGATAAGTCGTGTCTTACCGGGTTGGAC
TCAAGACGATAGTTACCGGATAAGGCGCAGCGGTCGGGCTGAACGGGGGGTTCGTGCACACAGCCCAGCT
TGGAGCGAACGACCTACACCGAACTGAGATACCTACAGCGTGAGCTATGAGAAAGCGCCACGCTTCCCGA
AGGGAGAAAGGCGGACAGGTATCCGGTAAGCGGCAGGGTCGGAACAGGAGAGCGCACGAGGGAGCTTCCA
GGGGGAAACGCCTGGTATCTTTATAGTCCTGTCGGGTTTCGCCACCTCTGACTTGAGCGTCGATTTTTGT
GATGCTCGTCAGGGGGGCGGAGCCTATGGAAAAACGCCAGCAACGCGGCCTTTTTACGGTTCCTGGCCTT
TTGCTGGCCTTTTGCTCACATGTGAGGGCCTATTTCCCATGATTCCTTCATATTTGCATATACGATACAA
GGCTGTTAGAGAGATAATTGGAATTAATTTGACTGTAAACACAAAGATATTAGTACAAAATACGTGACGT
AGAAAGTAATAATTTCTTGGGTAGTTTGCAGTTTTAAAATTATGTTTTAAAATGGACTATCATATGCTTA
CCGTAACTTGAAAGTATTTCGATTTCTTGGCTTTATATATCTTGTGGAAAGGACGAAACACCGTGTTCAA
AAACTAGTGGGGG
Features (pLannotate 1.2.2; 18 found; start..end, strand, type, name):
      1..76      +  misc_RNA       gRNA scaffold: guide RNA scaffold for the Streptococcus pyogenes CRISPR/Cas9 system
     83..126     +  misc_RNA       gRNA scaffold (fragment): guide RNA scaffold for the Streptococcus pyogenes CRISPR/Cas9 system
    173..458     +  enhancer       CMV enhancer: human cytomegalovirus immediate early enhancer; contains an 18-bp deletion relative to the standard CMV enhancer
    460..737     +  promoter       chicken β-actin promoter: No description available
    738..965     +  intron         hybrid intron: hybrid between chicken β-actin (CBA) and minute virus of mice (MMV) introns (Gray et al., 2011)
   1103..2704    +  CDS            Cas9(N): N-terminal portion of Streptococcus pyogenes Cas9 (Zetsche et al., 2015)
   2705..5203    +  CDS            Cas9(C): C-terminal portion of Streptococcus pyogenes Cas9 (Zetsche et al., 2015)
   5204..5251    +  CDS            nucleoplasmin NLS: bipartite nuclear localization signal from nucleoplasmin
   5285..5396    +  polyA_signal   bGH poly(A) signal: bovine growth hormone polyadenylation signal
   5501..5641    +  repeat_region  AAV2 ITR: inverted terminal repeat of adeno-associated virus serotype 2 inverted
   5646..5697    -  misc_feature   bom (fragment): basis of mobility region from pBR322
   5716..6171    +  rep_origin     f1 ori (sequence partly withheld): f1 bacteriophage origin of replication; arrow indicates direction of (+) strand synthesis
   6172..6221    -  misc_feature   bom (fragment): basis of mobility region from pBR322
   6323..6358    -  CDS            rop (fragment): Rop protein, which maintains plasmids at low copy number; rop
   6453..6557    +  promoter       AmpR promoter: bla
   6558..7418    +  CDS            AmpR: β-lactamase; bla; confers resistance to ampicillin, carbenicillin, and related antibiotics
   7589..8177    +  rep_origin     ori: high-copy-number ColE1/pMB1/pBR322/pUC origin of replication
   8239..8479    +  promoter       U6 promoter: RNA polymerase III promoter for human U6 snRNA
