[The description below was written by a language model from this plasmid's Addgene catalogue record and pLannotate feature annotations shown in this document.]
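Description:
pNR2E3.1.0-gDNA is an all-in-one CRISPR/Cas9 expression plasmid built on the pX330 backbone, designed to deliver both Streptococcus pyogenes Cas9 and a single guide RNA directed against the human NR2E3 gene. It is propagated in E. coli as a high-copy plasmid through a ColE1/pUC-type origin and selected with ampicillin via the β-lactamase (AmpR) gene. An f1 phage origin is also present, along with short annotated fragments of bom and rop that are backbone remnants.

The roughly 8.5 kb sequence carries two expression units. A human U6 RNA polymerase III promoter drives the guide RNA. The NR2E3-targeting spacer was inserted between the promoter and the S. pyogenes gRNA scaffold using BbsI sites that were destroyed in cloning, and because the circular map is numbered from the scaffold, the U6 promoter appears at the end of the feature table. The depositor notes that the listed guide sequence includes the PAM, which is not part of the cloned spacer. A second, partial scaffold fragment is annotated just downstream of the full scaffold.

The second unit is a hybrid promoter made of the CMV enhancer, chicken β-actin promoter and a hybrid intron. It drives the Cas9 coding sequence, which the annotation software splits into contiguous N- and C-terminal portions. Cas9 is fused at its C-terminus to a nucleoplasmin nuclear localization signal and terminated by a bGH polyadenylation signal. A single AAV2 ITR is annotated after the poly(A) signal, but one ITR alone does not make a packageable AAV genome. No mammalian selection marker or reporter is annotated, so the plasmid is suited to transient transfection of human cells to cut the NR2E3 locus. The record does not state the specific downstream editing goal.
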