Addgene plasmid #176386: pNR2E3.1.0-gDNA
Purpose: Expresses spCas9 and gRNA sequence targeting NR2E3
Depositing lab: Barbara Stranger & Kevin White. Depositing organization: University of Chicago.
Backbone
  Vector backbone: pX330
  Backbone manufacturer: addgene ID: 42230
  Vector type: CRISPR
Growth in bacteria
  Bacterial resistance: Ampicillin, 100 μg/mL
  Growth temperature: 37°C
  Growth strain: DH5alpha
  Copy number: High Copy
Gene/Insert
  Gene/Insert name: NR2E3 gRNA
  gRNA/shRNA sequence: TGTTCAAAAACTAGTGGGGG(TGG)
  Species: H. sapiens (human)
  Cloning method: Restriction Enzyme; 5′ cloning site BbsI (destroyed during cloning); 3′ cloning site BbsI (destroyed during cloning)
Terms and licenses: Academic/Nonprofit Terms; Industry Terms: Not Available to Industry
Depositor comments: gRNA sequence listed also includes (uncloned) PAM
How to cite: pNR2E3.1.0-gDNA was a gift from Barbara Stranger & Kevin White (Addgene plasmid # 176386 ; http://n2t.net/addgene:176386 ; RRID:Addgene_176386)
